Addgene plasmid #185524: pWPI-N3ICD
Purpose: Constitutive overexpression of human NOTCH3 intracellular domain
Depositing lab: Sean Palecek & Eric Shusta. Depositing organization: University of Wisconsin, Madison. Publication: Notch3 directs differentiation of brain mural cells from human pluripotent stem cell-derived neural crest. Gastfriend BD, Snyder ME, Holt HE, Daneman R, Palecek SP, Shusta EV. Sci Adv. 2024 Feb 2;10(5):eadi1737. doi: 10.1126/sciadv.adi1737. Epub 2024 Feb 2. PubMed 38306433.
Backbone
  Vector backbone: pWPI
  Backbone manufacturer: Didier Trono
  Backbone size w/o insert (bp): 11103
  Total vector size (bp): 13103
  Vector type: Lentiviral
Growth in bacteria
  Bacterial resistance: Ampicillin, 100 μg/mL
  Growth temperature: 37°C
  Growth strain: NEB Stable
  Copy number: High Copy
Gene/Insert
  Gene/Insert name: NOTCH3 intracellular domain (alt name: N3ICD)
  Species: H. sapiens (human)
  Insert size (bp): 2000
  Entrez Gene: NOTCH3 (a.k.a. CADASIL, CADASIL1, CASIL, IMF2, LMNS)
  Promoter: EF-1a
  Cloning method: Restriction Enzyme; 5′ cloning site PacI (not destroyed); 3′ cloning site PacI (not destroyed)
  Sequencing primers: 5′ TCAAGCCTCAGACAGTGGTTC; 3′ CCTCACATTGCCAAAAGACG
Terms and licenses: Academic/Nonprofit Terms; Industry Terms: Not Available to Industry
How to cite: pWPI-N3ICD was a gift from Sean Palecek & Eric Shusta (Addgene plasmid # 185524 ; http://n2t.net/addgene:185524 ; RRID:Addgene_185524)
