[The description below was written by a language model from this plasmid's Addgene catalogue record and pLannotate feature annotations shown in this document.]
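Description:
pWPI-N3ICD is a 13.1 kb HIV-1-based lentiviral transfer plasmid built on the pWPI backbone for constitutive overexpression of the human NOTCH3 intracellular domain (N3ICD). It is propagated in E. coli through a high-copy ColE1/pUC-type origin with ampicillin selection (AmpR). The record lists a recombination-deficient strain for growth, as is usual for plasmids carrying repeated LTRs. Outside the viral cassette, the backbone retains an SV40 promoter followed by gpt fragments, the SV40 small t intron and an SV40 poly(A) signal. It also holds short remnants of pBR322-derived sequences. None of these is described as functional in the record.

Between the LTR elements, the vector carries the Ψ packaging signal with a partial gag sequence and the Rev response element, which allow Rev-dependent export and encapsidation of the genomic RNA. A cPPT/CTS is also annotated, here located downstream of the insert. The EF-1α promoter drives a roughly 2 kb NOTCH3 fragment cloned at a PacI site. This fragment is followed by an EMCV IRES and EGFP, so a single bicistronic transcript yields both N3ICD and a green fluorescent marker for identifying or sorting transduced cells. A WPRE after EGFP enhances transcript expression. A loxP site lies just upstream of the truncated 3′ LTR, and it would be expected to be copied to both ends of the provirus during reverse transcription, which would in principle allow Cre-mediated excision.

Because the released Notch intracellular domain forms a transcriptional activator complex with RBPJ independently of ligand, expressing N3ICD mimics constitutive Notch3 signalling. The associated publication used this approach to direct differentiation of brain mural cells from human pluripotent stem cell-derived neural crest.
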