Features (pLannotate 1.2.2; 35 found; start..end, strand, type, name):
    377..634     +  LTR            5' LTR (truncated): truncated 5' long terminal repeat (LTR) from HIV-1
    681..806     +  misc_feature   HIV-1 Ψ: packaging signal of human immunodeficiency virus type 1
    790..1153    +  CDS            HIV-1 gag (fragment): gag protein from human immunodeficiency virus 1; gag
   1299..1532    +  misc_feature   RRE: The Rev response element (RRE) of HIV-1 allows for Rev-dependent mRNA export from the nucleus to the cytoplasm.
   1909..2009    +  CDS            Rev (fragment): human immunodeficiency virus 1 (HIV-1) Rev protein; rev; enhances nuclear export of unspliced and incompletely spliced viral mRNAs
   2071..2137    +  CDS            small t antigen (fragment): SV40 (simian virus 40) small t antigen
   2144..3322    +  promoter       EF-1α promoter: strong constitutive promoter for human elongation factor EF-1α
   3359..5338    +  CDS            NOTCH3 (fragment): NOTC3_HUMAN - Experimental evidence at protein level: Swiss-Prot protein existence level 1. Functions as a receptor for membrane-bound ligands Jagged1, Jagged2 and Delta1 to regulate cell-fate determination (PubMed:15350543). Upon ligand activation through the released notch intracellular domain (NICD) it forms a transcriptional activator complex with RBPJ/RBPSUH and activates genes of the enhancer of split locus. Affects the implementation of differentiation, proliferation and apoptotic programs (By similarity). From Homo sapiens (Human).
   5370..5487    +  misc_feature   cPPT/CTS: central polypurine tract and central termination sequence of HIV-1
   5554..6105    +  misc_feature   IRES: internal ribosome entry site (IRES) of the encephalomyocarditis virus (EMCV)
   6108..6824    +  CDS            EGFP: EGFP is a basic (constitutively fluorescent) green fluorescent protein published in 1996, derived from Aequorea victoria. It is reported to be a rapidly-maturing weak dimer with moderate acid sensitivity.
   6825..6842    +  misc_feature   MCS (fragment): multiple cloning site
   6881..6923    +  misc_feature   MCS (fragment): pBluescript multiple cloning site
   6933..7521    +  misc_feature   WPRE: woodchuck hepatitis virus posttranscriptional regulatory element
   7540..7644    +  CDS            nef (fragment): NEF_HV1LA - Experimental evidence at protein level: Swiss-Prot protein existence level 1. Extracellular Nef protein targets CD4(+) T-lymphocytes for apoptosis by interacting with CXCR4 surface receptors. From Human immunodeficiency virus type 1 group M subtype B (isolate Lai) (HIV-1).
   7665..7698    +  protein_bind   loxP: Cre-mediated recombination occurs in the 8-bp core sequence (GCATACAT). Cre recombinase
   7718..7898    +  LTR            5' LTR (truncated): truncated 5' long terminal repeat (LTR) from HIV-1
   7923..7941    -  promoter       SP6 promoter: promoter for bacteriophage SP6 RNA polymerase
   8169..8448    +  CDS            TcR (fragment): tetracycline efflux protein; tet; confers resistance to tetracycline
   8449..8497    -  misc_feature   bom (fragment): basis of mobility region from pBR322
   8599..8634    -  CDS            rop (fragment): Rop protein, which maintains plasmids at low copy number; rop
   8729..8833    +  promoter       AmpR promoter: bla
   8834..9694    +  CDS            AmpR: β-lactamase; bla; confers resistance to ampicillin, carbenicillin, and related antibiotics
   9865..10453   +  rep_origin     ori: high-copy-number ColE1/pMB1/pBR322/pUC origin of replication
  10636..10692   +  CDS            lacI (fragment): lac repressor; lacI; The lac repressor binds to the lac operator to inhibit transcription in E. coli. This inhibition can be relieved by adding lactose or isopropyl-β-D-thiogalactopyranoside (IPTG).
  10699..11028   +  promoter       SV40 promoter: SV40 enhancer and early promoter
  11228..11347   +  CDS            gpt (fragment): XGPT_ECOLI - Also known as gpp, gxu. Experimental evidence at protein level: Swiss-Prot protein existence level 1. Purine salvage pathway enzyme that catalyzes the transfer of the ribosyl-5-phosphate group from 5-phospho-alpha-D-ribose 1- diphosphate (PRPP) to the N9 position of the 6-oxopurines guanine and xanthine to form the corresponding ribonucleotides GMP (guanosine 5'- monophosphate) and XMP (xanthosine 5'-monophosphate), with the release of PPi. To a lesser extent, also acts on hypoxanthine (PubMed:9100006, PubMed:3886014). Does not ribophosphorylate adenine (PubMed:3886014). From Esch
  11347..11682   +  CDS            gpt (fragment): XGPT_ECOLI - Also known as gpp, gxu. Experimental evidence at protein level: Swiss-Prot protein existence level 1. Purine salvage pathway enzyme that catalyzes the transfer of the ribosyl-5-phosphate group from 5-phospho-alpha-D-ribose 1- diphosphate (PRPP) to the N9 position of the 6-oxopurines guanine and xanthine to form the corresponding ribonucleotides GMP (guanosine 5'- monophosphate) and XMP (xanthosine 5'-monophosphate), with the release of PPi. To a lesser extent, also acts on hypoxanthine (PubMed:9100006, PubMed:3886014). Does not ribophosphorylate adenine (PubMed:3886014). From Esch
  11777..12082   +  CDS            frsA (fragment): FRSA_ECOLI - Also known as yafA. Experimental evidence at protein level: Swiss-Prot protein existence level 1. Catalyzes the hydrolysis of esters (PubMed:15808744). Displays esterase activity toward pNP-butyrate (PubMed:15808744). May stimulate mixed-acid fermentation by acting as a fermentation/respiration switch that down-regulates respiration and up- regulates fermentation rates (PubMed:15169777). From Escherichia coli (strain K12).
  12086..12160   +  CDS            small t antigen (fragment): SV40 (simian virus 40) small t antigen
  12162..12227   +  intron         small t intron: SV40 (simian virus 40) small t antigen intron
  12357..12377   +  CDS            SV40 NLS: nuclear localization signal of SV40 (simian virus 40) large T antigen
  12696..12779   +  CDS            large T antigen (fragment): large T antigen from SV40 (simian virus 40)
  12802..12936   +  polyA_signal   SV40 poly(A) signal: SV40 polyadenylation signal
  13103..329     +  CDS            nef (fragment) (across the origin): NEF_HV1BR - Experimental evidence at protein level: Swiss-Prot protein existence level 1. Extracellular Nef protein targets CD4(+) T-lymphocytes for apoptosis by interacting with CXCR4 surface receptors (PubMed:14990729). From Human immunodeficiency virus type 1 group M subtype B (isolate BRU/LAI) (HIV-1).
>Addgene plasmid #185524 | pWPI-N3ICD | addgene full sequence | sequence record 363981 | Addgene NGS Result
TGGAAGGGCTAATTCACTCCCAAAGAAGACAAGATATCCTTGATCTGTGGATCTACCACACACAAGGCTA
CTTCCCTGATTAGCAGAACTACACACCAGGGCCAGGGGTCAGATATCCACTGACCTTTGGATGGTGCTAC
AAGCTAGTACCAGTTGAGCCAGATAAGGTAGAAGAGGCCAATAAAGGAGAGAACACCAGCTTGTTACACC
CTGTGAGCCTGCATGGGATGGATGACCCGGAGAGAGAAGTGTTAGAGTGGAGGTTTGACAGCCGCCTAGC
ATTTCATCACGTGGCCCGAGAGCTGCATCCGGAGTACTTCAAGAACTGCTGATATCGAGCTTGCTACAAG
GGACTTTCCGCTGGGGACTTTCCAGGGAGGCGTGGCCTGGGCGGGACTGGGGAGTGGCGAGCCCTCAGAT
CCTGCATATAAGCAGCTGCTTTTTGCCTGTACTGGGTCTCTCTGGTTAGACCAGATCTGAGCCTGGGAGC
TCTCTGGCTAACTAGGGAACCCACTGCTTAAGCCTCAATAAAGCTTGCCTTGAGTGCTTCAAGTAGTGTG
TGCCCGTCTGTTGTGTGACTCTGGTAACTAGAGATCCCTCAGACCCTTTTAGTCAGTGTGGAAAATCTCT
AGCAGTGGCGCCCGAACAGGGACTTGAAAGCGAAAGGGAAACCAGAGGAGCTCTCTCGACGCAGGACTCG
GCTTGCTGAAGCGCGCACGGCAAGAGGCGAGGGGCGGCGACTGGTGAGTACGCCAAAAATTTTGACTAGC
GGAGGCTAGAAGGAGAGAGATGGGTGCGAGAGCGTCAGTATTAAGCGGGGGAGAATTAGATCGCGATGGG
AAAAAATTCGGTTAAGGCCAGGGGGAAAGAAAAAATATAAATTAAAACATATAGTATGGGCAAGCAGGGA
GCTAGAACGATTCGCAGTTAATCCTGGCCTGTTAGAAACATCAGAAGGCTGTAGACAAATACTGGGACAG
CTACAACCATCCCTTCAGACAGGATCAGAAGAACTTAGATCATTATATAATACAGTAGCAACCCTCTATT
GTGTGCATCAAAGGATAGAGATAAAAGACACCAAGGAAGCTTTAGACAAGATAGAGGAAGAGCAAAACAA
AAGTAAGACCACCGCACAGCAAGCGGCCGCTGATCTTCAGACCTGGAGGAGGAGATATGAGGGACAATTG
GAGAAGTGAATTATATAAATATAAAGTAGTAAAAATTGAACCATTAGGAGTAGCACCCACCAAGGCAAAG
AGAAGAGTGGTGCAGAGAGAAAAAAGAGCAGTGGGAATAGGAGCTTTGTTCCTTGGGTTCTTGGGAGCAG
CAGGAAGCACTATGGGCGCAGCGTCAATGACGCTGACGGTACAGGCCAGACAATTATTGTCTGGTATAGT
GCAGCAGCAGAACAATTTGCTGAGGGCTATTGAGGCGCAACAGCATCTGTTGCAACTCACAGTCTGGGGC
ATCAAGCAGCTCCAGGCAAGAATCCTGGCTGTGGAAAGATACCTAAAGGATCAACAGCTCCTGGGGATTT
GGGGTTGCTCTGGAAAACTCATTTGCACCACTGCTGTGCCTTGGAATGCTAGTTGGAGTAATAAATCTCT
GGAACAGATTTGGAATCACACGACCTGGATGGAGTGGGACAGAGAAATTAACAATTACACAAGCTTAATA
CACTCCTTAATTGAAGAATCGCAAAACCAGCAAGAAAAGAATGAACAAGAATTATTGGAATTAGATAAAT
GGGCAAGTTTGTGGAATTGGTTTAACATAACAAATTGGCTGTGGTATATAAAATTATTCATAATGATAGT
AGGAGGCTTGGTAGGTTTAAGAATAGTTTTTGCTGTACTTTCTATAGTGAATAGAGTTAGGCAGGGATAT
TCACCATTATCGTTTCAGACCCACCTCCCAACCCCGAGGGGACCCGACAGGCCCGAAGGAATAGAAGAAG
AAGGTGGAGAGAGAGACAGAGACAGATCCATTCGATTAGTGAACGGATCTCGACGGTATCGATCACGAGA
CTAGCCTCGACCATCGATGTCGACGATAAGCTTTGCAAAGATGGATAAAGTTTTAAACAGAGAGGAATCT
TTGCAGCTAATGGACCTTCTAGGTCTTGAAAGGAGTGGGAATTGGCTCCGGTGCCCGTCAGTGGGCAGAG
CGCACATCGCCCACAGTCCCCGAGAAGTTGGGGGGAGGGGTCGGCAATTGAACCGGTGCCTAGAGAAGGT
GGCGCGGGGTAAACTGGGAAAGTGATGTCGTGTACTGGCTCCGCCTTTTTCCCGAGGGTGGGGGAGAACC
GTATATAAGTGCAGTAGTCGCCGTGAACGTTCTTTTTCGCAACGGGTTTGCCGCCAGAACACAGGTAAGT
GCCGTGTGTGGTTCCCGCGGGCCTGGCCTCTTTACGGGTTATGGCCCTTGCGTGCCTTGAATTACTTCCA
CCTGGCTGCAGTACGTGATTCTTGATCCCGAGCTTCGGGTTGGAAGTGGGTGGGAGAGTTCGAGGCCTTG
CGCTTAAGGAGCCCCTTCGCCTCGTGCTTGAGTTGAGGCCTGGCCTGGGCGCTGGGGCCGCCGCGTGCGA
ATCTGGTGGCACCTTCGCGCCTGTCTCGCTGCTTTCGATAAGTCTCTAGCCATTTAAAATTTTTGATGAC
CTGCTGCGACGCTTTTTTTCTGGCAAGATAGTCTTGTAAATGCGGGCCAAGATCTGCACACTGGTATTTC
GGTTTTTGGGGCCGCGGGCGGCGACGGGGCCCGTGCGTCCCAGCGCACATGTTCGGCGAGGCGGGGCCTG
CGAGCGCGGCCACCGAGAATCGGACGGGGGTAGTCTCAAGCTGGCCGGCCTGCTCTGGTGCCTGGCCTCG
CGCCGCCGTGTATCGCCCCGCCCTGGGCGGCAAGGCTGGCCCGGTCGGCACCAGTTGCGTGAGCGGAAAG
ATGGCCGCTTCCCGGCCCTGCTGCAGGGAGCTCAAAATGGAGGACGCGGCGCTCGGGAGAGCGGGCGGGT
GAGTCACCCACACAAAGGAAAAGGGCCTTTCCGTCCTCAGCCGTCGCTTCATGTGACTCCACGGAGTACC
GGGCGCCGTCCAGGCACCTCGATTAGTTCTCGAGCTTTTGGAGTACGTCGTCTTTAGGTTGGGGGGAGGG
GTTTTATGCGATGGAGTTTCCCCACACTGAGTGGGTGGAGACTGAAGTTAGGCCAGCTTGGCACTTGATG
TAATTCTCCTTGGAATTTGCCCTTTTTGAGTTTGGATCTTGGTTCATTCTCAAGCCTCAGACAGTGGTTC
AAAGTTTTTTTCTTCCATTTCAGGTGTCGTGAGGAATTTCGACATTTAAATTTAATTAAGCCACCATGGT
CATGGTGGCCCGGCGCAAGCGCGAGCACAGCACCCTCTGGTTCCCTGAGGGCTTCTCACTGCACAAGGAC
GTGGCCTCTGGTCACAAGGGCCGGCGGGAACCCGTGGGCCAGGACGCGCTGGGCATGAAGAACATGGCCA
AGGGTGAGAGCCTGATGGGGGAGGTGGCCACAGACTGGATGGACACAGAGTGCCCAGAGGCCAAGCGGCT
AAAGGTAGAGGAGCCAGGCATGGGGGCTGAGGAGGCTGTGGATTGCCGTCAGTGGACTCAACACCATCTG
GTTGCTGCTGACATCCGCGTGGCACCAGCCATGGCACTGACACCACCACAGGGCGACGCAGATGCTGATG
GCATGGATGTCAATGTGCGTGGCCCAGATGGCTTCACCCCGCTAATGCTGGCTTCCTTCTGTGGGGGGGC
TCTGGAGCCAATGCCAACTGAAGAGGATGAGGCAGATGACACATCAGCTAGCATCATCTCCGACCTGATC
TGCCAGGGGGCTCAGCTTGGGGCACGGACTGACCGTACTGGCGAGACTGCTTTGCACCTGGCTGCCCGTT
ATGCCCGTGCTGATGCAGCCAAGCGGCTGCTGGATGCTGGGGCAGACACCAATGCCCAGGACCACTCAGG
CCGCACTCCCCTGCACACAGCTGTCACAGCCGATGCCCAGGGTGTCTTCCAGATTCTCATCCGAAACCGC
TCTACAGACTTGGATGCCCGCATGGCAGATGGCTCAACGGCACTGATCCTGGCGGCCCGCCTGGCAGTAG
AGGGCATGGTGGAAGAGCTCATCGCCAGCCATGCTGATGTCAATGCTGTGGATGAGCTTGGGAAATCAGC
CTTACACTGGGCTGCGGCTGTGAACAACGTGGAAGCCACTTTGGCCCTGCTCAAAAATGGAGCCAATAAG
GACATGCAGGATAGCAAGGAGGAGACCCCCCTATTCCTGGCCGCCCGCGAGGGCAGCTATGAGGCTGCCA
AGCTGCTGTTGGACCACTTTGCCAACCGTGAGATCACCGACCACCTGGACAGGCTGCCGCGGGACGTAGC
CCAGGAGAGACTGCACCAGGACATCGTGCGCTTGCTGGATCAACCCAGTGGGCCCCGCAGCCCCCCCGGT
CCCCACGGCCTGGGGCCTCTGCTCTGTCCTCCAGGGGCCTTCCTCCCTGGCCTCAAAGCGGCACAGTCGG
GGTCCAAGAAGAGCAGGAGGCCCCCCGGGAAGGCGGGGCTGGGGCCGCAGGGGCCCCGGGGGCGGGGCAA
GAAGCTGACGCTGGCCTGCCCGGGCCCCCTGGCTGACAGCTCGGTCACGCTGTCGCCCGTGGACTCGCTG
GACTCCCCGCGGCCTTTCGGTGGGCCCCCTGCTTCCCCTGGTGGCTTCCCCCTTGAGGGGCCCTATGCAG
CTGCCACTGCCACTGCAGTGTCTCTGGCACAGCTTGGTGGCCCAGGCCGGGCGGGTCTAGGGCGCCAGCC
CCCTGGAGGATGTGTACTCAGCCTGGGCCTGCTGAACCCTGTGGCTGTGCCCCTCGATTGGGCCCGGCTG
CCCCCACCTGCCCCTCCAGGCCCCTCGTTCCTGCTGCCACTGGCGCCGGGACCCCAGCTGCTCAACCCAG
GGACCCCCGTCTCCCCGCAGGAGCGGCCCCCGCCTTACCTGGCAGTCCCAGGACATGGCGAGGAGTACCC
GGCGGCTGGGGCACACAGCAGCCCCCCAAAGGCCCGCTTCCTGCGGGTTCCCAGTGAGCACCCTTACCTG
ACCCCATCCCCCGAATCCCCTGAGCACTGGGCCAGCCCCTCACCTCCCTCCCTCTCAGACTGGTCCGAAT
CCACGCCTAGCCCAGCCACTGCCACTGGGGCCATGGCCACCACCACTGGGGCACTGCCTGCCCAGCCACT
TCCCTTGTCTGTTCCCAGCTCCCTTGCTCAGGCCCAGACCCAGCTGGGGCCCCAGCCGGAAGTTACCCCC
AAGAGGCAAGTGTTGGCCTGATTAATTAATCTCGACGGTATCGGTTAACTTTTAAAAGAAAAGGGGGGAT
TGGGGGGTACAGTGCAGGGGAAAGAATAGTAGACATAATAGCAACAGACATACAAACTAAAGAATTACAA
AAACAAATTACAAAAATTCAAAATTTTATCGATCACGAGACTAGCCTCGAGGTTTAAACTACGGGCTGCA
GGAATTCCGCCCCCCCCCCCCTAACGTTACTGGCCGAAGCCGCTTGGAATAAGGCCGGTGTGCGTTTGTC
TATATGTTATTTTCCACCATATTGCCGTCTTTTGGCAATGTGAGGGCCCGGAAACCTGGCCCTGTCTTCT
TGACGAGCATTCCTAGGGGTCTTTCCCCTCTCGCCAAAGGAATGCAAGGTCTGTTGAATGTCGTGAAGGA
AGCAGTTCCTCTGGAAGCTTCTTGAAGACAAACAACGTCTGTAGCGACCCTTTGCAGGCAGCGGAACCCC
CCACCTGGCGACAGGTGCCTCTGCGGCCAAAAGCCACGTGTATAAGATACACCTGCAAAGGCGGCACAAC
CCCAGTGCCACGTTGTGAGTTGGATAGTTGTGGAAAGAGTCAAATGGCTCTCCTCAAGCGTATTCAACAA
GGGGCTGAAGGATGCCCAGAAGGTACCCCATTGTATGGGATCTGATCTGGGGCCTCGGTGCACATGCTTT
ACATGTGTTTAGTCGAGGTTAAAAAACGTCTAGGCCCCCCGAACCACGGGGACGTGGTTTTCCTTTGAAA
AACACGATGATAATACCATGGTGAGCAAGGGCGAGGAGCTGTTCACCGGGGTGGTGCCCATCCTGGTCGA
GCTGGACGGCGACGTAAACGGCCACAAGTTCAGCGTGTCCGGCGAGGGCGAGGGCGATGCCACCTACGGC
AAGCTGACCCTGAAGTTCATCTGCACCACCGGCAAGCTGCCCGTGCCCTGGCCCACCCTCGTGACCACCC
TGACCTACGGCGTGCAGTGCTTCAGCCGCTACCCCGACCACATGAAGCAGCACGACTTCTTCAAGTCCGC
CATGCCCGAAGGCTACGTCCAGGAGCGCACCATCTTCTTCAAGGACGACGGCAACTACAAGACCCGCGCC
GAGGTGAAGTTCGAGGGCGACACCCTGGTGAACCGCATCGAGCTGAAGGGCATCGACTTCAAGGAGGACG
GCAACATCCTGGGGCACAAGCTGGAGTACAACTACAACAGCCACAACGTCTATATCATGGCCGACAAGCA
GAAGAACGGCATCAAGGTGAACTTCAAGATCCGCCACAACATCGAGGACGGCAGCGTGCAGCTCGCCGAC
CACTACCAGCAGAACACCCCCATCGGCGACGGCCCCGTGCTGCTGCCCGACAACCACTACCTGAGCACCC
AGTCCGCCCTGAGCAAAGACCCCAACGAGAAGCGCGATCACATGGTCCTGCTGGAGTTCGTGACCGCCGC
CGGGATCACTCTCGGCATGGACGAGCTGTACAAGTCCGGACTCAGATCTCGACTAGCTAGTAGCTAGCTA
GCTAGTCGAGCTCAAGCTTCGAATTCGATATCAAGCTTATCGCGATACCGTCGACCTCGAGGGAATTCCG
ATAATCAACCTCTGGATTACAAAATTTGTGAAAGATTGACTGGTATTCTTAACTATGTTGCTCCTTTTAC
GCTATGTGGATACGCTGCTTTAATGCCTTTGTATCATGCTATTGCTTCCCGTATGGCTTTCATTTTCTCC
TCCTTGTATAAATCCTGGTTGCTGTCTCTTTATGAGGAGTTGTGGCCCGTTGTCAGGCAACGTGGCGTGG
TGTGCACTGTGTTTGCTGACGCAACCCCCACTGGTTGGGGCATTGCCACCACCTGTCAGCTCCTTTCCGG
GACTTTCGCTTTCCCCCTCCCTATTGCCACGGCGGAACTCATCGCCGCCTGCCTTGCCCGCTGCTGGACA
GGGGCTCGGCTGTTGGGCACTGACAATTCCGTGGTGTTGTCGGGGAAGCTGACGTCCTTTCCATGGCTGC
TCGCCTGTGTTGCCACCTGGATTCTGCGCGGGACGTCCTTCTGCTACGTCCCTTCGGCCCTCAATCCAGC
GGACCTTCCTTCCCGCGGCCTGCTGCCGGCTCTGCGGCCTCTTCCGCGTCTTCGCCTTCGCCCTCAGACG
AGTCGGATCTCCCTTTGGGCCGCCTCCCCGCATCGGGAATTCGAGCTCGGTACCTTTAAGACCAATGACT
TACAAGGCAGCTGTAGATCTTAGCCACTTTTTAAAAGAAAAGGGGGGACTGGAAGGGCTAATTCACTCCC
AACGAAGACAAGATGGGATCAATTCACCATGGGAATAACTTCGTATAGCATACATTATACGAAGTTATGC
TGCTTTTTGCTTGTACTGGGTCTCTCTGGTTAGACCAGATCTGAGCCTGGGAGCTCTCTGGCTAACTAGG
GAACCCACTGCTTAAGCCTCAATAAAGCTTGCCTTGAGTGCTTCAAGTAGTGTGTGCCCGTCTGTTGTGT
GACTCTGGTAACTAGAGATCCCTCAGACCCTTTTAGTCAGTGTGGAAAATCTCTAGCAGCATCTAGAATT
AATTCCGTGTATTCTATAGTGTCACCTAAATCGTATGTGTATGATACATAAGGTTATGTATTAATTGTAG
CCGCGTTCTAACGACAATATGTACAAGCCTAATTGTGTAGCATCTGGCTTACTGAAGCAGACCCTATCAT
CTCTCTCGTAAACTGCCGTCAGAGTCGGTTTGGTTGGACGAACCTTCTGAGTTTCTGGTAACGCCGTCCC
GCACCCGGAAATGGTCAGCGAACCAATCAGCAGGGTCATCGCTAGCCAGATCCTCTACGCCGGACGCATC
GTGGCCGGCATCACCGGCGCCACAGGTGCGGTTGCTGGCGCCTATATCGCCGACATCACCGATGGGGAAG
ATCGGGCTCGCCACTTCGGGCTCATGAGCGCTTGTTTCGGCGTGGGTATGGTGGCAGGCCCCGTGGCCGG
GGGACTGTTGGGCGCCATCTCCTTGCATGCACCATTCCTTGCGGCGGCGGTGCTCAACGGCCTCAACCTA
CTACTGGGCTGCTTCCTAATGCAGGAGTCGCATAAGGGAGAGCGTCGAATGGTGCACTCTCAGTACAATC
TGCTCTGATGCCGCATAGTTAAGCCAGCCCCGACACCCGCCAACACCCGCTGACGCGCCCTGACGGGCTT
GTCTGCTCCCGGCATCCGCTTACAGACAAGCTGTGACCGTCTCCGGGAGCTGCATGTGTCAGAGGTTTTC
ACCGTCATCACCGAAACGCGCGAGACGAAAGGGCCTCGTGATACGCCTATTTTTATAGGTTAATGTCATG
ATAATAATGGTTTCTTAGACGTCAGGTGGCACTTTTCGGGGAAATGTGCGCGGAACCCCTATTTGTTTAT
TTTTCTAAATACATTCAAATATGTATCCGCTCATGAGACAATAACCCTGATAAATGCTTCAATAATATTG
AAAAAGGAAGAGTATGAGTATTCAACATTTCCGTGTCGCCCTTATTCCCTTTTTTGCGGCATTTTGCCTT
CCTGTTTTTGCTCACCCAGAAACGCTGGTGAAAGTAAAAGATGCTGAAGATCAGTTGGGTGCACGAGTGG
GTTACATCGAACTGGATCTCAACAGCGGTAAGATCCTTGAGAGTTTTCGCCCCGAAGAACGTTTTCCAAT
GATGAGCACTTTTAAAGTTCTGCTATGTGGCGCGGTATTATCCCGTATTGACGCCGGGCAAGAGCAACTC
GGTCGCCGCATACACTATTCTCAGAATGACTTGGTTGAGTACTCACCAGTCACAGAAAAGCATCTTACGG
ATGGCATGACAGTAAGAGAATTATGCAGTGCTGCCATAACCATGAGTGATAACACTGCGGCCAACTTACT
TCTGACAACGATCGGAGGACCGAAGGAGCTAACCGCTTTTTTGCACAACATGGGGGATCATGTAACTCGC
CTTGATCGTTGGGAACCGGAGCTGAATGAAGCCATACCAAACGACGAGCGTGACACCACGATGCCTGTAG
CAATGGCAACAACGTTGCGCAAACTATTAACTGGCGAACTACTTACTCTAGCTTCCCGGCAACAATTAAT
AGACTGGATGGAGGCGGATAAAGTTGCAGGACCACTTCTGCGCTCGGCCCTTCCGGCTGGCTGGTTTATT
GCTGATAAATCTGGAGCCGGTGAGCGTGGGTCTCGCGGTATCATTGCAGCACTGGGGCCAGATGGTAAGC
CCTCCCGTATCGTAGTTATCTACACGACGGGGAGTCAGGCAACTATGGATGAACGAAATAGACAGATCGC
TGAGATAGGTGCCTCACTGATTAAGCATTGGTAACTGTCAGACCAAGTTTACTCATATATACTTTAGATT
GATTTAAAACTTCATTTTTAATTTAAAAGGATCTAGGTGAAGATCCTTTTTGATAATCTCATGACCAAAA
TCCCTTAACGTGAGTTTTCGTTCCACTGAGCGTCAGACCCCGTAGAAAAGATCAAAGGATCTTCTTGAGA
TCCTTTTTTTCTGCGCGTAATCTGCTGCTTGCAAACAAAAAAACCACCGCTACCAGCGGTGGTTTGTTTG
CCGGATCAAGAGCTACCAACTCTTTTTCCGAAGGTAACTGGCTTCAGCAGAGCGCAGATACCAAATACTG
TTCTTCTAGTGTAGCCGTAGTTAGGCCACCACTTCAAGAACTCTGTAGCACCGCCTACATACCTCGCTCT
GCTAATCCTGTTACCAGTGGCTGCTGCCAGTGGCGATAAGTCGTGTCTTACCGGGTTGGACTCAAGACGA
TAGTTACCGGATAAGGCGCAGCGGTCGGGCTGAACGGGGGGTTCGTGCACACAGCCCAGCTTGGAGCGAA
CGACCTACACCGAACTGAGATACCTACAGCGTGAGCTATGAGAAAGCGCCACGCTTCCCGAAGGGAGAAA
GGCGGACAGGTATCCGGTAAGCGGCAGGGTCGGAACAGGAGAGCGCACGAGGGAGCTTCCAGGGGGAAAC
GCCTGGTATCTTTATAGTCCTGTCGGGTTTCGCCACCTCTGACTTGAGCGTCGATTTTTGTGATGCTCGT
CAGGGGGGCGGAGCCTATGGAAAAACGCCAGCAACGCGGCCTTTTTACGGTTCCTGGCCTTTTGCTGGCC
TTTTGCTCACATGTTCTTTCCTGCGTTATCCCCTGATTCTGTGGATAACCGTATTACCGCCTTTGAGTGA
GCTGATACCGCTCGCCGCAGCCGAACGACCGAGCGCAGCGAGTCAGTGAGCGAGGAAGCGGAAGAGCGCC
CAATACGCAAACCGCCTCTCCCCGCGCGTTGGCCGATTCATTAATGCAGCTGTGGAATGTGTGTCAGTTA
GGGTGTGGAAAGTCCCCAGGCTCCCCAGCAGGCAGAAGTATGCAAAGCATGCATCTCAATTAGTCAGCAA
CCAGGTGTGGAAAGTCCCCAGGCTCCCCAGCAGGCAGAAGTATGCAAAGCATGCATCTCAATTAGTCAGC
AACCATAGTCCCGCCCCTAACTCCGCCCATCCCGCCCCTAACTCCGCCCAGTTCCGCCCATTCTCCGCCC
CATGGCTGACTAATTTTTTTTATTTATGCAGAGGCCGAGGCCGCCTCGGCCTCTGAGCTATTCCAGAAGT
AGTGAGGAGGCTTTTTTGGAGGCCTAGGCTTTTGCAAAAAGCTTGGACACAAGACAGGCTTGCGAGATAT
GTTTGAGAATACCACTTTATCCCGCGTCAGGGAGAGGCAGTGCGTAAAAAGACGCGGACTCATGTGAAAT
ACTGGTTTTTAGTGCGCCAGATCTCTATAATCTCGCGCAACCTATTTTCCCCTCGAACACTTTTTAAGCC
GTAGATAAACAGGCTGGGACACTTCACATGAGCGAAAAATACATCGTCACCTGGGACATGTTGCAGATCC
ATGCACGTAAACTCGCAAGCCGACTGATGCCTTCTGAACAATGGAAAGGCATTATTGCCGTAAGCCGTGG
CGGTCTGTACCGGGTGCGTTACTGGCGCGTGAACTGGGTATTCGTCATGTCGATACCGTTTGTATTTCCA
GCTACGATCACGACAACCAGCGCGAGCTTAAAGTGCTGAAACGCGCAGAAGGCGATGGCGAAGGCTTCAT
CGTTATTGATGACCTGGTGGATACCGGTGGTACTGCGGTTGCGATTCGTGAAATGTATCCAAAAGCGCAC
TTTGTCACCATCTTCGCAAAACCGGCTGGTCGTCCGCTGGTTGATGACTATGTTGTTGATATCCCGCAAG
ATACCTGGATTGAACAGCCGTGGGATATGGGCGTCGTATTCGTCCCGCCAATCTCCGGTCGCTAATCTTT
TCAACGCCTGGCACTGCCGGGCGTTGTTCTTTTTAACTTCAGGCGGGTTACAATAGTTTCCAGTAAGTAT
TCTGGAGGCTGCATCCATGACACAGGCAAACCTGAGCGAAACCCTGTTCAAACCCCGCTTTAAACATCCT
GAAACCTCGACGCTAGTCCGCCGCTTTAATCACGGCGCACAACCGCCTGTGCAGTCGGCCCTTGATGGTA
AAACCATCCCTCACTGGTATCGCATGATTAACCGTCTGATGTGGATCTGGCGCGGCATTGACCCACGCGA
AATCCTCGACGTCCAGGCACGTATTGTGATGAGCGATGCCGAACGTACCGACGATGATTTATACGATACG
GTGATTGGCTACCGTGGCGGCAACTGGATTTATGAGTGGGCCCCGGATCTTTGTGAAGGAACCTTACTTC
TGTGGTGTGACATAATTGGACAAACTACCTACAGAGATTTAAAGCTCTAAGGTAAATATAAAATTTTTAA
GTGTATAATGTGTTAAACTACTGATTCTAATTGTTTGTGTATTTTAGATTCCAACCTATGGAACTGATGA
ATGGGAGCAGTGGTGGAATGCCTTTAATGAGGAAAACCTGTTTTGCTCAGAAGAAATGCCATCTAGTGAT
GATGAGGCTACTGCTGACTCTCAACATTCTACTCCTCCAAAAAAGAAGAGAAAGGTAGAAGACCCCAAGG
ACTTTCCTTCAGAATTGCTAAGTTTTTTGAGTCATGCTGTGTTTAGTAATAGAACTCTTGCTTGCTTTGC
TATTTACACCACAAAGGAAAAAGCTGCACTGCTATACAAGAAAATTATGGAAAAATATTCTGTAACCTTT
ATAAGTAGGCATAACAGTTATAATCATAACATACTGTTTTTTCTTACTCCACACAGGCATAGAGTGTCTG
CTATTAATAACTATGCTCAAAAATTGTGTACCTTTAGCTTTTTAATTTGTAAAGGGGTTAATAAGGAATA
TTTGATGTATAGTGCCTTGACTAGAGATCATAATCAGCCATACCACATTTGTAGAGGTTTTACTTGCTTT
AAAAAACCTCCCACACCTCCCCCTGAACCTGAAACATAAAATGAATGCAATTGTTGTTGTTAACTTGTTT
ATTGCAGCTTATAATGGTTACAAATAAAGCAATAGCATCACAAATTTCACAAATAAAGCATTTTTTTCAC
TGCATTCTAGTTGTGGTTTGTCCAAACTCATCAATGTATCTTATCATGTCTGGATCAACTGGATAACTCA
AGCTAACCAAAATCATCCCAAACTTCCCACCCCATACCCTATTACCACTGCCAATTACCTGTGGTTTCAT
TTACTCTAAACCTGTGATTCCTCTGAATTATTTTCATTTTAAAGAAATTGTATTTGTTAAATATGTACTA
CAAACTTAGTAGT
